Addgene plasmid #201390: L_NES 80kDa
Purpose: Nucleocytoplasmic transport probe
Depositing lab: Pere Roca-Cusachs. Depositing organization: Institut de Bioenginyeria de Catalunya (IBEC).
Backbone
  Vector backbone: pEGFP-C3
  Vector type: Mammalian Expression
Growth in bacteria
  Bacterial resistance: Kanamycin, 50 μg/mL
  Growth temperature: 37°C
  Growth strain: DH5alpha
  Copy number: High Copy
Gene/Insert
  Gene/Insert name: Adeno_NES-EGFP-8PrA
  Species: Synthetic
  Cloning method: Ligation Independent Cloning
Terms and licenses: Academic/Nonprofit Terms; Industry Terms: Not Available to Industry
Depositor comments: Internal lab code: IG091/P582. Related to Andreu, Ignasi Granero-Moya et al. 2022 Nat Cell Biol. (https://pubmed.ncbi.nlm.nih.gov/35681009/)
How to cite: L_NES 80kDa was a gift from Pere Roca-Cusachs (Addgene plasmid # 201390 ; http://n2t.net/addgene:201390 ; RRID:Addgene_201390)
