[The description below was written by a language model from this plasmid's Addgene catalogue record and pLannotate feature annotations shown in this document.]
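Description:
L_NES 80kDa is a mammalian expression plasmid built on the pEGFP-C3 backbone and described as a nucleocytoplasmic transport probe. It is maintained in E. coli through a high-copy ColE1/pUC-type origin and selected with kanamycin. The NeoR/KanR cassette (Tn5 aminoglycoside phosphotransferase) is driven by tandem bacterial (AmpR) and SV40 early promoters and ends in an HSV TK polyadenylation signal, so the same gene can also confer G418 resistance in mammalian cells. An f1 origin is present as well. Short annotated fragments of ble and a bGH poly(A) signal appear to be backbone remnants or partial matches rather than functional elements.

The payload is a synthetic fusion recorded as Adeno_NES-EGFP-8PrA, expressed from the CMV immediate-early enhancer and promoter. The name indicates a nuclear export signal, apparently of adenoviral origin, placed ahead of EGFP and followed by eight repeats of a Staphylococcus aureus protein A domain. The feature table supports this layout. EGFP is annotated directly downstream of the promoter, followed by an extended region matching protein A immunoglobulin-binding domains, although the annotation covers that repeat region only in part. The NES itself is not annotated and would lie in the short stretch between the promoter and EGFP. A partial match to a 9xHis tag, a fragment of the SET1 solubility tag and a T7 terminator follow the repeats, probably carried over from a bacterial expression source, and only a fragment of the SV40 poly(A) signal is detected after them.

The protein A repeats appear to act as inert bulk that sets the size of the fluorescent cargo, with the "80kDa" in the name presumably giving the approximate molecular weight. The "L" prefix probably denotes a particular export signal variant or strength, but the record does not define it. The construct suits imaging of how a cargo of defined size and export signal distributes between nucleus and cytoplasm in live cells.
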