Features (pLannotate 1.2.2; 18 found; start..end, strand, type, name):
      8..311     +  enhancer       CMV enhancer: human cytomegalovirus immediate early enhancer
    312..515     +  promoter       CMV promoter: human cytomegalovirus (CMV) immediate early promoter
    611..1324    +  CDS            EGFP: EGFP is a basic (constitutively fluorescent) green fluorescent protein published in 1996, derived from Aequorea victoria. It is reported to be a rapidly-maturing weak dimer with moderate acid sensitivity.
   1280..2158    +  CDS            spa (fragment): SPA_STAAE - Experimental evidence at protein level: Swiss-Prot protein existence level 1. Plays a role in the inhibition of the host innate and adaptive immune responses. Possesses five immunoglobulin-binding domains that capture both the fragment crystallizable region (Fc region) and the Fab region (part of Ig that identifies antigen) of immunoglobulins (By similarity). In turn, Staphylococcus aureus is protected from phagocytic killing via inhibition of Ig Fc region. In addition, the host elicited B-cell response is prevented due to a decrease of antibody-secreting cell proliferation that en
   2447..2698    +  CDS            protein A (fragment): immunoglobulin binding domains of Staphylocuccus aureus protein A
   2708..2725    +  CDS            9xHis (fragment): 9xHis affinity tag
   2735..2784    +  CDS            SET1 (fragment): solubility-enhancement tag derived from T7 phage gene 10B
   2792..2839    +  terminator     T7 terminator: transcription terminator for bacteriophage T7 RNA polymerase
   2864..2895    +  polyA_signal   SV40 poly(A) signal (fragment): SV40 polyadenylation signal
   2929..3357    -  rep_origin     f1 ori (sequence partly withheld): f1 bacteriophage origin of replication; arrow indicates direction of (+) strand synthesis
   3384..3488    +  promoter       AmpR promoter: bla
   3557..3767    +  promoter       SV40 promoter: SV40 early promoter
   3810..4604    +  CDS            NeoR/KanR: aminoglycoside phosphotransferase from Tn5; aph(3')-II (or nptII); confers resistance to neomycin, kanamycin, and G418 (Geneticin®)
   4625..4777    +  CDS            ble (fragment): BLE_KLEPN - Experimental evidence at protein level: Swiss-Prot protein existence level 1. Binding protein with a strong affinity to the bleomycin family of antibiotics. Binds to CL990; an antimitotic-antibiotic compound. From Klebsiella pneumoniae.
   4836..4883    +  polyA_signal   HSV TK poly(A) signal: herpes simplex virus thymidine kinase polyadenylation signal (Cole and Stacy, 1985)
   4974..4990    -  polyA_signal   bGH poly(A) signal (fragment): bovine growth hormone polyadenylation signal
   5212..5800    +  rep_origin     ori: high-copy-number ColE1/pMB1/pBR322/pUC origin of replication
   5915..5967    +  enhancer       CMV enhancer (fragment): human cytomegalovirus immediate early enhancer
>Addgene plasmid #201390 | L_NES 80kDa | addgene full sequence | sequence record 400570 | Addgene NGS Result
AGTTCCGCGTTACATAACTTACGGTAAATGGCCCGCCTGGCTGACCGCCCAACGACCCCCGCCCATTGAC
GTCAATAATGACGTATGTTCCCATAGTAACGCCAATAGGGACTTTCCATTGACGTCAATGGGTGGAGTAT
TTACGGTAAACTGCCCACTTGGCAGTACATCAAGTGTATCATATGCCAAGTACGCCCCCTATTGACGTCA
ATGACGGTAAATGGCCCGCCTGGCATTATGCCCAGTACATGACCTTATGGGACTTTCCTACTTGGCAGTA
CATCTACGTATTAGTCATCGCTATTACCATGGTGATGCGGTTTTGGCAGTACATCAATGGGCGTGGATAG
CGGTTTGACTCACGGGGATTTCCAAGTCTCCACCCCATTGACGTCAATGGGAGTTTGTTTTGGCACCAAA
ATCAACGGGACTTTCCAAAATGTCGTAACAACTCCGCCCCATTGACGCAAATGGGCGGTAGGCGTGTACG
GTGGGAGGTCTATATAAGCAGAGCTGGTTTAGTGAACCGTCAGATCCGCTAGCGCTACCGGTCGCCACCA
TGCTTTATCCTGAGAGACTTAGAAGAATTCTTACTGGAGGCGGGGGCAGCGTGAGCAAGGGCGAGGAGCT
GTTCACCGGGGTGGTGCCCATCCTGGTCGAGCTGGACGGCGACGTAAACGGCCACAAGTTCAGCGTGTCC
GGCGAGGGCGAGGGCGATGCCACCTACGGCAAGCTGACCCTGAAGTTCATCTGCACCACCGGCAAGCTGC
CCGTGCCCTGGCCCACCCTCGTGACCACCCTGACCTACGGCGTGCAGTGCTTCAGCCGCTACCCCGACCA
CATGAAGCAGCACGACTTCTTCAAGTCCGCCATGCCCGAAGGCTACGTCCAGGAGCGCACCATCTTCTTC
AAGGACGACGGCAACTACAAGACCCGCGCCGAGGTGAAGTTCGAGGGCGACACCCTGGTGAACCGCATCG
AGCTGAAGGGCATCGACTTCAAGGAGGACGGCAACATCCTGGGGCACAAGCTGGAGTACAACTACAACAG
CCACAACGTCTATATCATGGCCGACAAGCAGAAGAACGGCATCAAGGTGAACTTCAAGATCCGCCACAAC
ATCGAGGACGGCAGCGTGCAGCTCGCCGACCACTACCAGCAGAACACCCCCATCGGCGACGGCCCCGTGC
TGCTGCCCGACAACCACTACCTGAGCACCCAGTCCGCCCTGAGCAAAGACCCCAACGAGAAGCGCGATCA
CATGGTCCTGCTGGAGTTCGTGACCGCCGCCGGGATCACTCTCGGCATGGACGAGCTGTACAAGAAGCTT
GCTCAACAAAATGCTTTTTATCAAGTCTTAAATATGCCTAACTTAAATGCTGATCAACGCAATGGTTTTA
TCCAAAGCCTTAAAGATGATCCAAGCCAAAGTGCTAACGTTTTAGGTGAAGCTCAAAAACTTAATGACTC
TCAAGCTCCAAAAGCTGATGCGCAACAAAATAACTTCAACAAAGATCAACAAAGCGCCTTCTATGAAATC
TTGAACATGCCTAACTTAAACGAAGCGCAACGTAACGGCTTCATTCAAAGTCTTAAAGACGACCCAAGCC
AAAGCACTAACGTTTTAGGTGAAGCTAAAAAATTAAACGAATCTCAAGCACCGAAAGCTGATAACAATTT
CAACAAAGAACAACAAAATGCTTTCTATGAAATCTTGAATATGCCTAACTTAAACGAAGAACAACGCAAT
GGTTTCATCCAAAGCTTAAAAGATGACCCAAGCCAAAGTGCTAACCTATTGTCAGAAGCTAAAAAGTTAA
ATGAATCTCAAGCACCGAAAGCGGATAACAAATTCAACAAAGAACAACAAAATGCTTTCTATGAAATCTT
ACATTTACCTAACTTAAACGAAGAACAACGCAATGGTTTCATCCAAAGCCTAAAAGATGACCCAAGCCAA
AGCGCTAACCTTTTAGCAGAAGCTAAAAAGCTAAATGATGCTCAAGCACCAAAAGCTCAACAAAATGCTT
TTTATCAAGTCTTAAATATGCCTAACTTAAATGCTGATCAACGCAATGGTTTTATCCAAAGCCTTAAAGA
TGATCCAAGCCAAAGTGCTAACGTTTTAGGTGAAGCTCAAAAACTTAATGACTCTCAAGCTCCAAAAGCT
GATGCGCAACAAAATAACTTCAACAAAGATCAACAAAGCGCCTTCTATGAAATCTTGAACATGCCTAACT
TAAACGAAGCGCAACGTAACGGCTTCATTCAAAGTCTTAAAGACGACCCAAGCCAAAGCACTAACGTTTT
AGGTGAAGCTAAAAAATTAAACGAATCTCAAGCACCGAAAGCTGATAACAATTTCAACAAAGAACAACAA
AATGCTTTCTATGAAATCTTGAATATGCCTAACTTAAACGAAGAACAACGCAATGGTTTCATCCAAAGCT
TAAAAGATGACCCAAGCCAAAGTGCTAACCTATTGTCAGAAGCTAAAAAGTTAAATGAATCTCAAGCACC
GAAAGCGGATAACAAATTCAACAAAGAACAACAAAATGCTTTCTATGAAATCTTACATTTACCTAACTTA
AACGAAGAACAACGCAATGGTTTCATCCAAAGCCTAAAAGATGACCCAAGCCAAAGCGCTAACCTTTTAG
CAGAAGCTAAAAAGCTAAATGATGCTCAAGCACCAAAATAACTCGAGCACCACCACCACCACCACTGAGA
TCCGGCTGCTAACAAAGCCCGAAAGGAAGCTGAGTTGGCTGCTGCCACCGCTGAGCAATAACTAGCATAA
CCCCTTGGGGCCTCTAAACGGGTCTTGAGGGGTTTTTTGCTGAAAGGAGGAACTATATCCGGATGTGGTT
TGTCCAAACTCATCAATGTATCTTAACGCGTAAATTGTAAGCGTTAATATTTTGTTAAAATTCGCGTTAA
ATTTTTGTTAAATCAGCTCATTTTTTAACCAATAGGCCGAAATCGGCAAAATCCCTTATAAATCAAAAGA
ATAGACCGAGATAGGGT
[37 nt withheld, positions 3028-3064]
AAAGAACGTGGACTCCAACGTCAAAGG
[49 nt withheld, positions 3092-3140]
T
[91 nt withheld, positions 3142-3232]
G
[124 nt withheld, positions 3234-3357]
CAGGTGGCACTTTTCGGGGAAATGTGCGCGGAACCCCTATTTGTTTATTTTTCTAAATACATTCAAATAT
GTATCCGCTCATGAGACAATAACCCTGATAAATGCTTCAATAATATTGAAAAAGGAAGAGTCCTGAGGCG
GAAAGAACCAGCTGTGGAATGTGTGTCAGTTAGGGTGTGGAAAGTCCCCAGGCTCCCCAGCAGGCAGAAG
TATGCAAAGCATGCATCTCAATTAGTCAGCAACCATAGTCCCGCCCCTAACTCCGCCCATCCCGCCCCTA
ACTCCGCCCAGTTCCGCCCATTCTCCGCCCCATGGCTGACTAATTTTTTTTATTTATGCAGAGGCCGAGG
CCGCCTCGGCCTCTGAGCTATTCCAGAAGTAGTGAGGAGGCTTTTTTGGAGGCCTAGGCTTTTGCAAAGA
TCGATCAAGAGACAGGATGAGGATCGTTTCGCATGATTGAACAAGATGGATTGCACGCAGGTTCTCCGGC
CGCTTGGGTGGAGAGGCTATTCGGCTATGACTGGGCACAACAGACAATCGGCTGCTCTGATGCCGCCGTG
TTCCGGCTGTCAGCGCAGGGGCGCCCGGTTCTTTTTGTCAAGACCGACCTGTCCGGTGCCCTGAATGAAC
TGCAAGACGAGGCAGCGCGGCTATCGTGGCTGGCCACGACGGGCGTTCCTTGCGCAGCTGTGCTCGACGT
TGTCACTGAAGCGGGAAGGGACTGGCTGCTATTGGGCGAAGTGCCGGGGCAGGATCTCCTGTCATCTCAC
CTTGCTCCTGCCGAGAAAGTATCCATCATGGCTGATGCAATGCGGCGGCTGCATACGCTTGATCCGGCTA
CCTGCCCATTCGACCACCAAGCGAAACATCGCATCGAGCGAGCACGTACTCGGATGGAAGCCGGTCTTGT
CGATCAGGATGATCTGGACGAAGAGCATCAGGGGCTCGCGCCAGCCGAACTGTTCGCCAGGCTCAAGGCG
AGCATGCCCGACGGCGAGGATCTCGTCGTGACCCATGGCGATGCCTGCTTGCCGAATATCATGGTGGAAA
ATGGCCGCTTTTCTGGATTCATCGACTGTGGCCGGCTGGGTGTGGCGGACCGCTATCAGGACATAGCGTT
GGCTACCCGTGATATTGCTGAAGAGCTTGGCGGCGAATGGGCTGACCGCTTCCTCGTGCTTTACGGTATC
GCCGCTCCCGATTCGCAGCGCATCGCCTTCTATCGCCTTCTTGACGAGTTCTTCTGAGCGGGACTCTGGG
GTTCGAAATGACCGACCAAGCGACGCCCAACCTGCCATCACGAGATTTCGATTCCACCGCCGCCTTCTAT
GAAAGGTTGGGCTTCGGAATCGTTTTCCGGGACGCCGGCTGGATGATCCTCCAGCGCGGGGATCTCATGC
TGGAGTTCTTCGCCCACCCTAGGGGGAGGCTAACTGAAACACGGAAGGAGACAATACCGGAAGGAACCCG
CGCTATGACGGCAATAAAAAGACAGAATAAAACGCACGGTGTTGGGTCGTTTGTTCATAAACGCGGGGTT
CGGTCCCAGGGCTGGCACTCTGTCGATACCCCACCGAGACCCCATTGGGGCCAATACGCCCGCGTTTCTT
CCTTTTCCCCACCCCACCCCCCAAGTTCGGGTGAAGGCCCAGGGCTCGCAGCCAACGTCGGGGCGGCAGG
CCCTGCCATAGCCTCAGGTTACTCATATATACTTTAGATTGATTTAAAACTTCATTTTTAATTTAAAAGG
ATCTAGGTGAAGATCCTTTTTGATAATCTCATGACCAAAATCCCTTAACGTGAGTTTTCGTTCCACTGAG
CGTCAGACCCCGTAGAAAAGATCAAAGGATCTTCTTGAGATCCTTTTTTTCTGCGCGTAATCTGCTGCTT
GCAAACAAAAAAACCACCGCTACCAGCGGTGGTTTGTTTGCCGGATCAAGAGCTACCAACTCTTTTTCCG
AAGGTAACTGGCTTCAGCAGAGCGCAGATACCAAATACTGTTCTTCTAGTGTAGCCGTAGTTAGGCCACC
ACTTCAAGAACTCTGTAGCACCGCCTACATACCTCGCTCTGCTAATCCTGTTACCAGTGGCTGCTGCCAG
TGGCGATAAGTCGTGTCTTACCGGGTTGGACTCAAGACGATAGTTACCGGATAAGGCGCAGCGGTCGGGC
TGAACGGGGGGTTCGTGCACACAGCCCAGCTTGGAGCGAACGACCTACACCGAACTGAGATACCTACAGC
GTGAGCTATGAGAAAGCGCCACGCTTCCCGAAGGGAGAAAGGCGGACAGGTATCCGGTAAGCGGCAGGGT
CGGAACAGGAGAGCGCACGAGGGAGCTTCCAGGGGGAAACGCCTGGTATCTTTATAGTCCTGTCGGGTTT
CGCCACCTCTGACTTGAGCGTCGATTTTTGTGATGCTCGTCAGGGGGGCGGAGCCTATGGAAAAACGCCA
GCAACGCGGCCTTTTTACGGTTCCTGGCCTTTTGCTGGCCTTTTGCTCACATGTTCTTTCCTGCGTTATC
CCCTGATTCTGTGGATAACCGTATTACCGCCATGCATTAGTTATTAATAGTAATCAATTACGGGGTCATT
AGTTCATAGCCCATATATGG
